>Addgene plasmid #186346 | pVITRO1-mCherry-NLS | addgene full sequence | sequence record 366972 | Addgene NGS Result
GGAGGGTTGCTTTGATTACAACACTGGAGAGAAATGCAGCATGTTGCTGATTGCCTGTCACTAAAACAGG
CCAAAAACTGAGTCCTTGGGTTGCATAGAAAGCTGCCTGCAGGGCCTGAAATAACCTCTGAAAGAGGAAC
TTGGTTAGGTACCTTCTGAGGCGGAAAGAACCAGCTGTGGAATGTGTGTCAGTTAGGGTGTGGAAAGTCC
CCAGGCTCCCCAGCAGGCAGAAGTATGCAAAGCATGCATCTCAATTAGTCAGCAACCAGGTGTGGAAAGT
CCCCAGGCTCCCCAGCAGGCAGAAGTATGCAAAGCATGCATCTCAATTAGTCAGCAACCATAGTCCCACT
AGTGGAGCCGAGAGTAATTCATACAAAAGGAGGGATCGCCTTCGCAAGGGGAGAGCCCAGGGACCGTCCC
TAAATTCTCACAGACCCAAATCCCTGTAGCCGCCCCACGACAGCGCGAGGAGCATGCGCTCAGGGCTGAG
CGCGGGGAGAGCAGAGCACACAAGCTCATAGACCCTGGTCGTGGGGGGGAGGACCGGGGAGCTGGCGCGG
GGCAAACTGGGAAAGCGGTGTCGTGTGCTGGCTCCGCCCTCTTCCCGAGGGTGGGGGAGAACGGTATATA
AGTGCGGCAGTCGCCTTGGACGTTCTTTTTCGCAACGGGTTTGCCGTCAGAACGCAGGTGAGGGGCGGGT
GTGGCTTCCGCGGGCCGCCGAGCTGGAGGTCCTGCTCCGAGCGGGCCGGGCCCCGCTGTCGTCGGCGGGG
ATTAGCTGCGAGCATTCCCGCTTCGAGTTGCGGGCGGCGCGGGAGGCAGAGTGCGAGGCCTAGCGGCAAC
CCCGTAGCCTCGCCTCGTGTCCGGCTTGAGGCCTAGCGTGGTGTCCGCGCCGCCGCCGCGTGCTACTCCG
GCCGCACTCTGGTCTTTTTTTTTTTTGTTGTTGTTGCCCTGCTGCCTTCGATTGCCGTTCAGCAATAGGG
GCTAACAAAGGGAGGGTGCGGGGCTTGCTCGCCCGGAGCCCGGAGAGGTCATGGTTGGGGAGGAATGGAG
GGACAGGAGTGGCGGCTGGGGCCCGCCCGCCTTCGGAGCACATGTCCGACGCCACCTGGATGGGGCGAGG
CCTGGGGTTTTTCCCGAAGCAACCAGGCTGGGGTTAGCGTGCCGAGGCCATGTGGCCCCAGCACCCGGCA
CGATCTGGCTTGGCGGCGCCGCGTTGCCCTGCCTCCCTAACTAGGGTGAGGCCATCCCGTCCGGCACCAG
TTGCGTGCGTGGAAAGATGGCCGCTCCCGGGCCCTGTTGCAAGGAGCTCAAAATGGAGGACGCGGCAGCC
CGGTGGAGCGGGCGGGTGAGTCACCCACACAAAGGAAGAGGGCCTGGTCCCTCACCGGCTGCTGCTTCCT
GTGACCCCGTGGTCCTATCGGCCGCAATAGTCACCTCGGGCTTTTGAGCACGGCTAGTCGCGGCGGGGGG
AGGGGATGTAATGGCGTTGGAGTTTGTTCACATTTGGTGGGTGGAGACTAGTCAGGCCAGCCTGGCGCTG
GAAGTCATTTTTGGAATTTGTCCCCTTGAGTTTTGAGCGGAGCTAATTCTCGGGCTTCTTAGCGGTTCAA
AGGTATCTTTTAAACCCTTTTTTAGGTGTTGTGAAAACCACCGCTAATTCAAAGCAACCGGTGATATCAA
AGATCTTGTACAGCTAGCTGGCCAGACATGATAAGATACATTGATGAGTTTGGACAAACCACAACTAGAA
TGCAGTGAAAAAAATGCTTTATTTGTGAAATTTGTGATGCTATTGCTTTATTTGTAACCATTATAAGCTG
CAATAAACAAGTTAACAACAACAATTGCATTCATTTTATGTTTCAGGTTCAGGGGGAGGTGTGGGAGGTT
TTTTAAAGCAAGTAAAACCTCTACAAATGTGGTATGGAAATGTTAATTAACTAGCCATGACCAAAATCCC
TTAACGTGAGTTTTCGTTCCACTGAGCGTCAGACCCCGTAGAAAAGATCAAAGGATCTTCTTGAGATCCT
TTTTTTCTGCGCGTAATCTGCTGCTTGCAAACAAAAAAACCACCGCTACCAGCGGTGGTTTGTTTGCCGG
ATCAAGAGCTACCAACTCTTTTTCCGAAGGTAACTGGCTTCAGCAGAGCGCAGATACCAAATACTGTTCT
TCTAGTGTAGCCGTAGTTAGGCCACCACTTCAAGAACTCTGTAGCACCGCCTACATACCTCGCTCTGCTA
ATCCTGTTACCAGTGGCTGCTGCCAGTGGCGATAAGTCGTGTCTTACCGGGTTGGACTCAAGACGATAGT
TACCGGATAAGGCGCAGCGGTCGGGCTGAACGGGGGGTTCGTGCACACAGCCCAGCTTGGAGCGAACGAC
CTACACCGAACTGAGATACCTACAGCGTGAGCTATGAGAAAGCGCCACGCTTCCCGAAGGGAGAAAGGCG
GACAGGTATCCGGTAAGCGGCAGGGTCGGAACAGGAGAGCGCACGAGGGAGCTTCCAGGGGGAAACGCCT
GGTATCTTTATAGTCCTGTCGGGTTTCGCCACCTCTGACTTGAGCGTCGATTTTTGTGATGCTCGTCAGG
GGGGCGGAGCCTATGGAAAAACGCCAGCAACGCGGCCTTTTTACGGTTCCTGGCCTTTTGCTGGCCTTTT
GCTCACATGTTCTTAATTAACCTGCAGGCGTTACATAACTTACGGTAAATGGCCCGCCTGGCTGACCGCC
CAACGACCCCCGCCCATTGACGTCAATAATGACGTATGTTCCCATAGTAACGCCAATAGGGACTTTCCAT
TGACGTCAATGGGTGGAGTATTTACGGTAAACTGCCCACTTGGCAGTACATCAAGTGTATCATATGCCAA
GTACGCCCCCTATTGACGTCAATGACGGTAAATGGCCCGCCTGGCATTATGCCCAGTACATGACCTTATG
GGACTTTCCTACTTGGCAGTACATCTACGTATTAGTCATCGCTATTACCATGATGATGCGGTTTTGGCAG
TACATCAATGGGCGTGGATAGCGGTTTGACTCACGGGGATTTCCAAGTCTCCACCCCATTGACGTCAATG
GGAGTTTGTTTTGACTAGTGGAGCCGAGAGTAATTCATACAAAAGGAGGGATCGCCTTCGCAAGGGGAGA
GCCCAGGGACCGTCCCTAAATTCTCACAGACCCAAATCCCTGTAGCCGCCCCACGACAGCGCGAGGAGCA
TGCGCCCAGGGCTGAGCGCGGGTAGATCAGAGCACACAAGCTCACAGTCCCCGGCGGTGGGGGGAGGGGC
GCGCTGAGCGGGGGCCAGGGAGCTGGCGCGGGGCAAACTGGGAAAGTGGTGTCGTGTGCTGGCTCCGCCC
TCTTCCCGAGGGTGGGGGAGAACGGTATATAAGTGCGGTAGTCGCCTTGGACGTTCTTTTTCGCAACGGG
TTTGCCGTCAGAACGCAGGTGAGTGGCGGGTGTGGCTTCCGCGGGCCCCGGAGCTGGAGCCCTGCTCTGA
GCGGGCCGGGCTGATATGCGAGTGTCGTCCGCAGGGTTTAGCTGTGAGCATTCCCACTTCGAGTGGCGGG
CGGTGCGGGGGTGAGAGTGCGAGGCCTAGCGGCAACCCCGTAGCCTCGCCTCGTGTCCGGCTTGAGGCCT
AGCGTGGTGTCCGCCGCCGCGTGCCACTCCGGCCGCACTATGCGTTTTTTGTCCTTGCTGCCCTCGATTG
CCTTCCAGCAGCATGGGCTAACAAAGGGAGGGTGTGGGGCTCACTCTTAAGGAGCCCATGAAGCTTACGT
TGGATAGGAATGGAAGGGCAGGAGGGGCGACTGGGGCCCGCCCGCCTTCGGAGCACATGTCCGACGCCAC
CTGGATGGGGCGAGGCCTGTGGCTTTCCGAAGCAATCGGGCGTGAGTTTAGCCTACCTGGGCCATGTGGC
CCTAGCACTGGGCACGGTCTGGCCTGGCGGTGCCGCGTTCCCTTGCCTCCCAACAAGGGTGAGGCCGTCC
CGCCCGGCACCAGTTGCTTGCGCGGAAAGATGGCCGCTCCCGGGGCCCTGTTGCAAGGAGCTCAAAATGG
AGGACGCGGCAGCCCGGTGGAGCGGGCGGGTGAGTCACCCACACAAAGGAAGAGGGCCTTGCCCCTCGCC
GGCCGCTGCTTCCTGTGACCCCGTGGTCTATCGGCCGCATAGTCACCTCGGGCTTCTCTTGAGCACCGCT
CGTCGCGGCGGGGGGAGGGGATCTAATGGCGTTGGAGTTTGTTCACATTTGGTGGGTGGAGACTAGTCAG
GCCAGCCTGGCGCTGGAAGTCATTCTTGGAATTTGCCCCTTTGAGTTTGGAGCGAGGCTAATTCTCAAGC
CTCTTAGCGGTTCAAAGGTATTTTCTAAACCCGTTTCCAGGTGTTGTGAAAGCCACCGCTAATTCAAAGC
AATCCGGAGCCACCATGGTGAGCAAGGGCGAGGAGGATAACATGGCCATCATCAAGGAGTTCATGCGCTT
CAAGGTGCACATGGAGGGCTCCGTGAACGGCCACGAGTTCGAGATCGAGGGCGAGGGCGAGGGCCGCCCC
TACGAGGGCACCCAGACCGCCAAGCTGAAGGTGACCAAGGGTGGCCCCCTGCCCTTCGCCTGGGACATCC
TGTCCCCTCAGTTCATGTACGGCTCCAAGGCCTACGTGAAGCACCCCGCCGACATCCCCGACTACTTGAA
GCTGTCCTTCCCCGAGGGCTTCAAGTGGGAGCGCGTGATGAACTTCGAGGACGGCGGCGTGGTGACCGTG
ACCCAGGACTCCTCCCTGCAGGACGGCGAGTTCATCTACAAGGTGAAGCTGCGCGGCACCAACTTCCCCT
CCGACGGCCCCGTAATGCAGAAGAAGACCATGGGCTGGGAGGCCTCCTCCGAGCGGATGTACCCCGAGGA
CGGCGCCCTGAAGGGCGAGATCAAGCAGAGGCTGAAGCTGAAGGACGGCGGCCACTACGACGCTGAGGTC
AAGACCACCTACAAGGCCAAGAAGCCCGTGCAGCTGCCCGGCGCCTACAACGTCAACATCAAGTTGGACA
TCACCTCCCACAACGAGGACTACACCATCGTGGAACAGTACGAACGCGCCGAGGGCCGCCACTCCACCGG
CGGCATGGACGAGCTGTACAAGGGAAGCTCCGATCCAAAAAAGAAGAGAAAGGTAGACCCCAAAAAGAAA
AGGAAGGTGGACCCTAAGAAAAAGCGCAAAGTGTGAGGATCCCGTACGCCTAGGAGCAGGTTTCCCCAAT
GACACAAAACGTGCAACTTGAAACTCCGCCTGGTCTTTCCAGGTCTAGAGGGGTAACACTTTGTACTGCG
TTTGGCTCCACGCTCGATCCACTGGCGAGTGTTAGTAACAGCACTGTTGCTTCGTAGCGGAGCATGACGG
CCGTGGGAACTCCTCCTTGGTAACAAGGACCCACGGGGCCAAAAGCCACGCCCACACGGGCCCGTCATGT
GTGCAACCCCAGCACGGCGACTTTACTGCGAAACCCACTTTAAAGTGACATTGAAACTGGTACCCACACA
CTGGTGACAGGCTAAGGATGCCCTTCAGGTACCCCGAGGTAACACGCGACACTCGGGATCTGAGAAGGGG
ACTGGGGCTTCTATAAAAGCGCTCGGTTTAAAAAGCTTCTATGCCTGAATAGGTGACCGGAGGTCGGCAC
CTTTCCTTTGCAATTACTGACCCTATGAATACACTGACTGTTTGACAATTAATCATCGGCATAGTATATC
GGCATAGTATAATACGACTCACTATAGGAGGGCCACCATGAAGAAACCTGAACTGACAGCAACTTCTGTT
GAGAAGTTTCTCATTGAAAAATTTGATTCTGTTTCTGATCTCATGCAGCTGTCTGAAGGTGAAGAAAGCA
GAGCCTTTTCTTTTGATGTTGGAGGAAGAGGTTATGTTCTGAGGGTCAATTCTTGTGCTGATGGTTTTTA
CAAAGACAGATATGTTTACAGACACTTTGCCTCTGCTGCTCTGCCAATTCCAGAAGTTCTGGACATTGGA
GAATTTTCTGAATCTCTCACCTACTGCATCAGCAGAAGAGCACAAGGAGTCACTCTCCAGGATCTCCCTG
AAACTGAGCTGCCAGCTGTTCTGCAACCTGTTGCTGAAGCAATGGATGCCATTGCAGCAGCTGATCTGAG
CCAAACCTCTGGATTTGGTCCTTTTGGTCCCCAAGGCATTGGTCAGTACACCACTTGGAGGGATTTCATT
TGTGCCATTGCTGATCCTCATGTCTATCACTGGCAGACTGTGATGGATGACACAGTTTCTGCTTCTGTTG
CTCAGGCACTGGATGAACTCATGCTGTGGGCAGAAGATTGTCCTGAAGTCAGACACCTGGTCCATGCTGA
TTTTGGAAGCAACAATGTTCTGACAGACAATGGCAGAATCACTGCAGTCATTGACTGGTCTGAAGCCATG
TTTGGAGATTCTCAATATGAGGTTGCCAACATTTTTTTTTGGAGACCTTGGCTGGCTTGCATGGAACAAC
AAACAAGATATTTTGAAAGAAGACACCCAGAACTGGCTGGTTCCCCCAGACTGAGAGCCTACATGCTCAG
AATTGGCCTGGACCAACTGTATCAATCTCTGGTTGATGGAAACTTTGATGATGCTGCTTGGGCACAAGGA
AGATGTGATGCCATTGTGAGGTCTGGTGCTGGAACTGTTGGAAGAACTCAAATTGCAAGAAGGTCTGCTG
CTGTTTGGACTGATGGATGTGTTGAAGTTCTGGCTGACTCTGGAAACAGGAGACCCTCCACAAGACCCAG
AGCCAAGGAATGAATATTAGCTAGATTATCCCTAATACCTGCCACCCCACTCTTAATCAGTGGTGGAAGA
ACGGTCTCAGAACTGTTTGTTTCAATTGGCCATTTAAGTTTAGTAGTAAAAGACTGGTTAATGATAACAA
TGCATCGTAAAACCTTCAGAAGGAAAGGAGAATGTTTTGTGGACCACTTTGGTTTTCTTTTTTGCGTGTG
GCAGTTTTAAGTTATTAGTTTTTAAAATCAGTACTTTTTAATGGAAACAACTTGACCAAAAATTTGTCAC
AGAATTTTGAGACCCATTAAAAAAGTTAAATGAGAAACCTGTGTGTTCCTTTGGTCAACACCGAGACATT
TAGGTGAAAGACATCTAATTCTGGTTTTACGAATCTGGAAACTTCTTGAAAATGTAATTCTTGAGTTAAC
ACTTCTGGGTGGAGAATAGGGTTGTTTTCCCCCCACATAATTGGAAGGGGAAGGAATATCATTTAAAGCT
ATG
Features (pLannotate 1.2.2; 14 found; start..end, strand, type, name):
    156..347     +  promoter       SV40 promoter (fragment): SV40 enhancer and early promoter
    534..1667    +  promoter       mEF-1α promoter (fragment): strong constitutive promoter for mouse elongation factor EF-1α
   1712..1833    -  polyA_signal   SV40 poly(A) signal: SV40 polyadenylation signal
   1856..1927    -  CDS            large T antigen (fragment): large T antigen from SV40 (simian virus 40)
   2021..2609    +  rep_origin     ori: high-copy-number ColE1/pMB1/pBR322/pUC origin of replication
   2689..2992    +  enhancer       CMV enhancer: human cytomegalovirus immediate early enhancer
   2994..3093    +  promoter       CMV promoter (fragment): human cytomegalovirus (CMV) immediate early promoter
   4425..5132    +  CDS            mCherry: mCherry is a basic (constitutively fluorescent) red fluorescent protein published in 2004, derived from Discosoma sp.. It is reported to be a very rapidly-maturing monomer with low acid sensitivity.
   5145..5165    +  CDS            SV40 NLS: nuclear localization signal of SV40 (simian virus 40) large T antigen
   5235..5679    +  misc_feature   FMDV IRES: internal ribosome entry site (IRES) of the foot-and-mouth disease virus
   5712..5730    +  promoter       tac promoter (fragment): strong E. coli promoter; hybrid between the trp and lac UV5 promoters
   5750..5768    +  promoter       T7 promoter: promoter for bacteriophage T7 RNA polymerase
   5778..6800    +  CDS            hph: KHYB_ECOLX - Experimental evidence at protein level: Swiss-Prot protein existence level 1. The aminoglycoside phosphotransferases achieve inactivation of their antibiotic substrates by phosphorylation. Only phosphorylates hygromycin and closely related compounds such as demethyl analogs and destomycin. From Escherichia coli.
   6815..104     +  polyA_signal   EF-1α poly(A) signal (across the origin): human EF-1α polyadenylation signal
