[The description below was written by a language model from this plasmid's Addgene catalogue record and pLannotate feature annotations shown in this document.]
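Description:
pVITRO1-mCherry-NLS is a mammalian expression plasmid built on InvivoGen's pVITRO1-hygro-mcs backbone, a vector designed with two separate EF-1α-based transcription units. It replicates in E. coli at high copy from a ColE1/pUC-type origin. Selection relies on a single hygromycin phosphotransferase gene (hph), which serves in both bacteria and mammalian cells.

The payload is mCherry, a monomeric red fluorescent protein, fused at its C-terminus to SV40 large T antigen nuclear localization signal. The catalogue names the insert mCherry-3xNLS, although the annotation flags only one NLS copy. The catalogue gives rat EF1α as the promoter. The feature table shows a CMV enhancer and partial CMV promoter upstream of mCherry, followed by an unannotated stretch of more than a kilobase that presumably holds the rat EF-1α element, though the table does not confirm this. Downstream of the fusion, an FMDV IRES links hph to the same transcript, so hygromycin resistance in mammalian cells is coupled to reporter expression, and an EF-1α poly(A) signal terminates the unit. Short bacterial promoter fragments just ahead of hph likely drive its expression in E. coli. The second unit, made up of an SV40 enhancer/promoter fragment and a mouse EF-1α promoter followed by an SV40 poly(A) signal annotated on the opposite strand, has no annotated coding sequence and appears to be empty.

The sizes on record do not agree. The listed insert (263 bp) and total size (6,754 bp) are smaller than the annotated mCherry-NLS region and the 7,283 nt sequenced record. The 263 bp figure may describe only a subcloned fragment.

The plasmid gives constitutive nuclear red fluorescence in mammalian cells. The associated publication concerns multiplexed biosensor barcoding, which suggests use as a localized fluorescent barcode marker.
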