Addgene plasmid #186346: pVITRO1-mCherry-NLS
Purpose: Nucleus-targeted mCherry expression in mammalian cells
Depositing lab: Chuan-Hsiang Huang. Publication: Deciphering cell signaling networks with massively multiplexed biosensor barcoding. Yang JM, Chi WY, Liang J, Takayanagi S, Iglesias PA, Huang CH. Cell. 2021 Dec 9;184(25):6193-6206.e14. doi: 10.1016/j.cell.2021.11.005. Epub 2021 Nov 26. PubMed 34838160.
Backbone
  Vector backbone: pVITRO1-hygro-mcs
  Backbone manufacturer: InvivoGen
  Backbone size w/o insert (bp): 6491
  Total vector size (bp): 6754
  Vector type: Mammalian Expression
Growth in bacteria
  Bacterial resistance: Hygromycin, 200 μg/mL
  Growth temperature: 37°C
  Growth strain: DH5alpha
  Copy number: High Copy
Gene/Insert
  Gene/Insert name: mCherry-3xNLS
  Species: Synthetic
  Insert size (bp): 263
  Mutation: WT
  Promoter: Rat EF1α
  Cloning method: Restriction Enzyme; 5′ cloning site BspEI (not destroyed); 3′ cloning site BamHI (not destroyed)
  Sequencing primers: 5′ N/A; 3′ GGAAAGACCAGGCGGAGTTTC
Terms and licenses: Academic/Nonprofit Terms; Industry Terms: Not Available to Industry
How to cite: pVITRO1-mCherry-NLS was a gift from Chuan-Hsiang Huang (Addgene plasmid # 186346 ; http://n2t.net/addgene:186346 ; RRID:Addgene_186346)
